>Addgene plasmid #34185 | KHBD00023 | depositor partial sequence | sequence record 40752 | KHBD00023 sequence 594 bps
ATGTTGACCAACAACGAGCTAATGGAGCAGTTCTACTTCCCCGACGAAGCCCCAGCGATTCCCGAGTTCC
TGAGCAACGACACCTTCCAGCAGTTGGAGCAGCTCATGTACCAGCAGGAGTTCAGCACCAGCGACAGCCA
GTCGGATGGCGCCAACAGTTGCTCCTTGGAGATGTATTACGATACGCCGTCTGTCCTGGAATTGGAGCAC
ATGCTGAATGCCCAGGAGCAGCAGCAGCACCACCTTCAAGCGAATCCCTTGGGCAAGAATCAGGGCAGAA
GTCCAAGGTACTGGAACAAGCAGCAGAGGAGCAAGCCATACGACAAGCTGTCCACTTCCATGTCATCATC
TACATCCTCCGCCTCTTCGAGCAGTTCATCGTCCGCGGGATTCGGTGGCGAAGTCCTCAAAAAACGGCGA
CTGGCCGCCAATGCTCGGGAACGGAGGCGGATGAACAGCCTGAACGATGCCTTCGACAAGTTGAGAGATG
TGGTTCCATCACTCGGCCACGATCGGCGACTCTCCAAATACGAAACTCTGCAAATGGCGCAAGCATACAT
CGGGGATCTGGTCACGTTGCTGTCCAGAGACTAC
