>Addgene plasmid #34185 | KHBD00023 | addgene partial sequence | sequence record 41657 | M13-Rev 5'-CAGGAAACAGCTATGACC-3'
GGCAAATAATGATTTTATTTTGACTGATAGTGACCTGTTCGTTGCAACAAATTGATAAGCAATGCTTTCT
TATAATGCCAACTTTGTACAAGAAAGTTGGCAAGTAGTCTCTGGACAGCAACGTGACCAGATCCCCGATG
TATGCTTGCGCCATTTGCAGAGTTTCGTATTTGGAGAGTCGCCGATCGTGGCCGAGTGATGGAACCACAT
CTCTCAACTTGTCGAAGGCATCGTTCAGGCTGTTCATCCGCCTCCGTTCCCGAGCATTGGCGGCCAGTCG
CCGTTTTTTGAGGACTTCGCCACCGAATCCCGCGGACGATGAACTGCTCGAAGAGGCGGAGGATGTAGAT
GATGACATGGAAGTGGACAGCTTGTCGTATGGCTTGCTCCTCTGCTGCTTGTTCCAGTACCTTGGACTTC
TGCCCTGATTCTTGCCCAAGGGATTCGCTTGAAGGTGGTGCTGCTGCTGCTCCTGGGCATTCAGCATGTG
CTCCAATTCCAGGACAGACGGCGTATCGTAATACATCTCCAAGGAGCAACTGTTGGCGCCATCCGACTGG
CTGTCGCTGGTGCTGAACTCCTGCTGGTACATGAGCTGCTCCAACTGCTGGAAGGTGTCGTTGCTCAGGA
ACTCGGGAATCGCTGGGGCTTCGTCGGGGAAGTAGAACTGCTCCATTAGCTCGTTGTTGGTCAACATGGT
GCCAACTTTTTTGTACAAAG
