[The description below was written by a language model from this plasmid's Addgene catalogue record.]
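Description:
KHBD00023 is a Gateway entry-type clone built in the pDONR221 donor vector backbone (Invitrogen), carrying the open reading frame of the Drosophila melanogaster gene amos (CG10393, "absent MD neurons and olfactory sensilla"), whose aliases in the record include bHLHa10, marking it as a basic helix-loop-helix family member. The insert is 594 bp in a backbone listed at about 2.5 kb without insert. The plasmid is maintained in E. coli as a high-copy construct under kanamycin selection. It was made by Gateway recombinational cloning, so the ORF should be flanked by the attL sites that normally result from a BP reaction into pDONR221, although no feature table is provided to confirm this. M13 forward and reverse priming sites flank the insert for sequence verification.

As a donor/entry vector, the plasmid is not designed to express the gene. The record lists no promoter, tag or reporter, and pDONR221 serves as a shuttle from which the ORF can be moved by LR recombination into destination vectors of choice. The depositor notes that ORFs in this collection were cloned open-ended, without a stop codon, which permits in-frame C-terminal fusions to tags or domains supplied by the destination vector; a stop must then come from that vector. The clone belongs to a collection of Drosophila ORFs associated with work on automated screening of protein–DNA interactions at fly regulatory elements. This suggests its intended use is transfer into expression vectors for testing binding to regulatory DNA, though the specific downstream vectors are not stated in the record.
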