Addgene plasmid #34185: KHBD00023
Depositing lab: Bart Deplancke. Depositing organization: Swiss Federal Institute of Technology (EPFL). Publication: Automated protein-DNA interaction screening of Drosophila regulatory elements. Korneel Hens, Jean-Daniel Feuz, Alina Isakova, Antonina Lagovitina, Andreas Massouras, Julien Bryois, Patrick Callaerts, Susan E. Celniker, Bart Deplancke. Nat Methods. 2011 Oct 30;8(12):1065-70. 10.1038/nmeth.1763 PubMed 22037703.
Backbone
  Vector backbone: pDONR221
  Backbone manufacturer: Invitrogen
  Backbone size w/o insert (bp): 2536
  Vector type: Gateway Donor Vector
Growth in bacteria
  Bacterial resistance: Kanamycin, 50 μg/mL
  Growth temperature: 37°C
  Growth strain: DH5alpha
  Copy number: High Copy
Gene/Insert
  Gene/Insert name: CG10393 (alt names: FBgn0003270; amos; absent MD neurons and olfactory sensilla)
  Species: D. melanogaster (fly)
  Insert size (bp): 594
  Entrez Gene: amos (a.k.a. Dmel_CG10393, Amos, CG10393, Dmel\CG10393, Roi, Tft, asolo, bHLHa10, rolo)
  Cloning method: Gateway Cloning
  Sequencing primers: 5′ M13F; 3′ M13R
Terms and licenses: Academic/Nonprofit Terms; Industry Terms: Not Available to Industry
Depositor comments: Please note that the ORFs in this collection were cloned open-ended (without a stop codon).
How to cite: KHBD00023 was a gift from Bart Deplancke (Addgene plasmid # 34185 ; http://n2t.net/addgene:34185 ; RRID:Addgene_34185)
